Addgene plasmid #208718: pAAV-hSyn-GRAB_g5-HT3.0mut
Purpose: Expresses the green 5-HT sensor GRAB_g5-HT3.0mut in neurons
Depositing lab: Yulong Li. Depositing organization: Peking University. Publication: Improved green and red GRAB sensors for monitoring spatiotemporal serotonin release in vivo. Deng F, Wan J, Li G, Dong H, Xia X, Wang Y, Li X, Zhuang C, Zheng Y, Liu L, Yan Y, Feng J, Zhao Y, Xie H, Li Y. Nat Methods. 2024 Apr;21(4):692-702. doi: 10.1038/s41592-024-02188-8. Epub 2024 Mar 5. PubMed 38443508.
Backbone
  Vector backbone: pAAV
  Backbone manufacturer: Addgene
  Backbone size w/o insert (bp): 4495
  Vector type: AAV
Growth in bacteria
  Bacterial resistance: Ampicillin, 100 μg/mL
  Growth temperature: 37°C
  Growth strain: NEB Stable
  Copy number: High Copy
Gene/Insert
  Gene/Insert name: Green fluorescent 5-HT sensor GRAB_g5-HT3.0mut
  Species: H. sapiens (human), M. musculus (mouse)
  Insert size (bp): 2151
  Promoter: hSyn
  Cloning method: Gibson Cloning
Terms and licenses: Academic/Nonprofit Terms; Industry Terms: Not Available to Industry
Depositor comments: Please visit https://www.biorxiv.org/content/10.1101/2023.05.27.542566v1 for bioRxiv preprint.
How to cite: pAAV-hSyn-GRAB_g5-HT3.0mut was a gift from Yulong Li (Addgene plasmid # 208718 ; http://n2t.net/addgene:208718 ; RRID:Addgene_208718)
