[The description below was written by a language model from this plasmid's Addgene catalogue record and pLannotate feature annotations shown in this document.]
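Description:
pAAV-hSyn-GRAB_g5-HT3.0mut is an adeno-associated virus transfer plasmid built on a pAAV backbone for neuronal expression of GRAB_g5-HT3.0mut, a variant of a green fluorescent GPCR-activation-based serotonin (5-HT) sensor. It is maintained in bacteria through a high-copy ColE1/pUC-type origin and selected with ampicillin via the bla gene. An f1 phage origin is also present. The expression cassette is flanked by AAV2 inverted terminal repeats, which allow the intervening DNA to be packaged into recombinant AAV particles. The annotation detects the upstream ITR only as short fragments, while the downstream ITR is called in full.

Within the ITRs, the human synapsin I promoter restricts expression to neurons. The roughly 2.2 kb open reading frame begins with a mouse Igκ leader peptide, which typically promotes entry into the secretory pathway and membrane delivery. It continues with receptor sequence interrupted by a GFP-derived module, annotated as cEGFP; in GRAB sensors this is usually a circularly permuted fluorescent protein inserted into an intracellular loop so that ligand-driven conformational change alters fluorescence. The automated annotation matches the receptor segments to fragments of human ADRA2A and HTR2C. These are homology-based calls on partial GPCR sequence, and the record does not name the parent receptor scaffold. A WPRE and the human growth hormone polyadenylation signal follow the coding sequence to enhance transcript stability and processing.

The record does not say what the "mut" change is. Such a designation usually marks a ligand-insensitive control used alongside the functional sensor, but that is not confirmed here. The associated work concerns imaging spatiotemporal serotonin release in vivo.
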