Features (pLannotate 1.2.2; 19 found; start..end, strand, type, name):
     12..39      +  repeat_region  AAV2 ITR (fragment): inverted terminal repeat of adeno-associated virus serotype 2 inverted
     68..95      +  repeat_region  AAV2 ITR (fragment): inverted terminal repeat of adeno-associated virus serotype 2 inverted
    145..567     +  promoter       hSyn promoter (fragment): human synapsin I promoter; confers neuron-specific expression (Kügler et al., 2003)
    587..649     +  sig_peptide    Igκ leader: leader sequence from mouse immunoglobulin κ light chain
    651..668     +  protein_bind   attB1 (fragment): mutant version of attB; core recombination site for the Gateway® BP reaction BP Clonase™
    740..1525    +  CDS            ADRA2A (fragment): ADA2A_HUMAN - Also known as ADRA2R, ADRAR. Experimental evidence at protein level: Swiss-Prot protein existence level 1. Alpha-2 adrenergic receptors mediate the catecholamine- induced inhibition of adenylate cyclase through the action of G proteins. The rank order of potency for agonists of this receptor is oxymetazoline > clonidine > epinephrine > norepinephrine > phenylephrine > dopamine > p-synephrine > p-tyramine > serotonin = p- octopamine. For antagonists, the rank order is yohimbine > phentolamine = mianserine > chlorpromazine = spiperone = prazosin > propanolol > alprenolol = pindolol
   1532..2254    +  CDS            cEGFP: cEGFP is a basic (constitutively fluorescent) green fluorescent protein published in 2008, derived from Aequorea victoria.
   2288..2734    +  CDS            HTR2C (fragment): 5HT2C_HUMAN - Also known as HTR1C. Experimental evidence at protein level: Swiss-Prot protein existence level 1. G-protein coupled receptor for 5-hydroxytryptamine (serotonin). Also functions as a receptor for various drugs and psychoactive substances, including ergot alkaloid derivatives, 1-2,5,- dimethoxy-4-iodophenyl-2-aminopropane (DOI) and lysergic acid diethylamide (LSD). Ligand binding causes a conformation change that triggers signaling via guanine nucleotide-binding proteins (G proteins) and modulates the activity of down-stream effectors. Beta-arrestin family members inhibit signalin
   2738..2762    +  misc_feature   MCS (fragment): pBluescript multiple cloning site
   2762..3350    +  misc_feature   WPRE: woodchuck hepatitis virus posttranscriptional regulatory element
   3382..3858    +  polyA_signal   hGH poly(A) signal: human growth hormone polyadenylation signal
   3898..4038    +  repeat_region  AAV2 ITR: inverted terminal repeat of adeno-associated virus serotype 2 inverted
   4043..4094    -  misc_feature   bom (fragment): basis of mobility region from pBR322
   4113..4568    +  rep_origin     f1 ori (sequence partly withheld): f1 bacteriophage origin of replication; arrow indicates direction of (+) strand synthesis
   4569..4618    -  misc_feature   bom (fragment): basis of mobility region from pBR322
   4720..4755    -  CDS            rop (fragment): Rop protein, which maintains plasmids at low copy number; rop
   4850..4954    +  promoter       AmpR promoter: bla
   4955..5815    +  CDS            AmpR: β-lactamase; bla; confers resistance to ampicillin, carbenicillin, and related antibiotics
   5986..6574    +  rep_origin     ori: high-copy-number ColE1/pMB1/pBR322/pUC origin of replication
>Addgene plasmid #208718 | pAAV-hSyn-GRAB_g5-HT3.0mut | addgene full sequence | sequence record 412600 | Addgene NGS Result
CCTGCAGGCAGCTGCGCGCTCGCTCGCTCACTGAGGCCGCCCGGGCGTCGGGCGACCTTTGGTCGCCCGG
CCTCAGTGAGCGAGCGAGCGCGCAGAGAGGGAGTGGCCAACTCCATCACTAGGGGTTCCTGCGGCCGCAC
GCGTATGAGGCGGGGTGGGGGTGCCTACCTGACGACCGACCCCGACCCACTGGACAAGCACCCAACCCCC
ATTCCCCAAATTGCGCATCCCCTATCAGAGAGGGGGAGGGGAAACAGGATGCGGCGAGGCGCGTGCGCAC
TGCCAGCTTCAGCACCGCGGACAGTGCCTTCGCCCCCGCCTGGCGGCGCGCGCCACCGCCGCCTCAGCAC
TGAAGGCGCGCTGACGTCACTCGCCGGTCCCCCGCAAACTCCCCTTCCCGGCCACCTTGGTCGCGTCCGC
GCCGCCGCCGGCCCAGCCGGACCGCACCACGCGAGGCGCGAGATAGGGGGGCACGGGCGCGACCATCTGC
GCTGCGGCGCCGGCGACTCAGCGCTGCCTCAGTCTGCGGTGGGCAGCGGAGGAGTCGTGTCGTGCCTGAG
AGCGCAGTCGAGAAACCGGTGCCACCATGGAGACAGACACACTCCTGCTATGGGTACTGCTGCTCTGGGT
TCCAGGTTCCACTGGTGACACAAGTTTGTACAAAAAAGTTGGCACCACCGGTGACAAACTTGATGCTAAT
GTGAGTTCCAACGAGGGTTTCAGGTCCGTGGAGAAGGTCGTGCTGCTCACGTTCCTTGCAGTGGTTATCC
TGATGGCCATCTTGGGCAACCTGCTGGTGATGGTGGCTGTGTGCAGGGACAGGCAGCTCAGGAAAATAAA
AACCAACTATTTCATTGTGTCTCTCGCCTTTGCTGACCTGCTGGTTTCGGTGCTGGTGATGCCCTTTGGT
GCCATTGAGCTGGTCCAAGACATCTGGGCTTATGGGGAGATGTTCTGCCTGGTCCGGACCTCTCTGTTTG
TCTACCTTTGTACAGCATCGATCTTTCACCTGTGCTGTATTTCCCTGGACAGGTATTACGCCATCTGCTG
CCAGCCTTTGGTTTATAGGAACAAGATGACCCCTCTACGCATCGCATTAATGTTGGGAGGCTGCTGGGTC
CTTCCCATGTTTATATCTTTTCTCCCCATAATGCAAGGCTGGAACAACATCGGCATAGTTGATGTGATAG
AGAAAAGGAAATTCAGCCACAACTCTAACTCCACGTGGTGTGTCTTCATGGTCAACAAGCCCTATGCTAT
CACCTGCTCTGTGGTGGCCTTCTACATCCCGTTTCTCCTCATGGTGCTGGCCTATTACCGAATCTATGTC
GTGGCTAAGCGGGGTCCGGACGCCGTCGCCGCGCCGCCGGGGGGCACCGAGCGCAGGCCCAACGGTCTGG
GCCCCGAGCGCAGCGCGGGCCCGGGGGGCGCAGAGGCCGAACCGCTGCCCACCCAGCTCAACGGCGCCCC
TGGCGAGCCCGCGCCGGCCGGGCCGCGCGACACCGACGCGCTGGACCTGGAGGAGGGAGGAAACGTCTAT
ATCAAGGCCGACAAGCAGAAGAACGGCATCAAGGCGATCTTCCACATCCGCCACAACATCGAGGACGGCG
GCGTGCAGCTCGCCATCCACTACCAGCAGAACACCCCCATCGGCGACGGCCCCGTGCTGCTGCCCGACAA
CCACTACCTGAGCGTGCAGTCCAAACTTTCGAAAGACCCCAACGAGAAGCGCGATCACATGGTCCTGCTG
GAGTTCGTGACCGCCGCCGGGATCACTCTCGGCATGGACGAGCTGTACAAGGGCGGTACCGGAGGGAGCA
TGGTGAGAAAGGGCGAGGAGCTGTTCACCGGGGTGGTGCCCATCCTGGTCGAGCTGGACGGCGACGTAAA
CGGCCACAAGTTCAGCGTGCGGGGCGAGGGTGAGGGCGATGCCACCAATGGCAAGCTGACCCTGAAGTTC
ATCTGCACCACCGGCAAGCTGCCCGTGCCCTGGCCCACCCTCGTGACCACCCTGACCTACGGCGTGCAGT
GCTTCAGTCGCTACCCCGACCACATGAAGCAGCACGACTTCTTCAAGTCCGCCATGCCCGAAGGCTACGT
GCAGGAGCGCACCATCTTCTTCAAGGACGACGGCAACTACAAGACCCGCGCCGAGGTGAAGTTCGAGGGC
GACACCCTGGTGAACCGCATCGAGCTGAAGGGCATCGACTTCAAGGAGGACGGCAACATCCTGGGGCACA
AGCTGGAGTACAACACCGGAGCAGCAGCACGCTTCCGCTGGAGGACAGAGACCAAGGCAGCCAAGGTGTT
ATGTGTCATCATGGGCTGCTTCTGTTTCTGCTGGGCCCCCTTCTTTGTCACCAATATTGTGGACCCTTTC
ATAGACTACACTGTCCCCGAGCAGGTGTGGACTGCTTTCCTCTGGCTTGGCTATATCAATTCGGGGTTGA
ACCCTTTTCTCTATGCCTTCTTGAATAAGTCTTTCAGACGTGCCTTCCTCATCATCCTCCGTTGCAATTA
TAAGGTAGAGAAAAAGCCTCCTGTCAGGCAGATTCCAAGAGTTGCCGCCACTGCTTTGTCTGGGAGGGAG
CTTAATGTTAACATTTATCGGCATACCAATGAACCGGTGATCGAGAAAGCCAGTGACAATGAGCCCGGTA
TAGAGATGCAAGTTGAGAATTTAGAGTTACCAGTAAATCCCTCCAGTGTGGTTAGCGAAAGGATTAGCAG
TGTGTAAGAATTCGATATCAAGCTTATCGATAATCAACCTCTGGATTACAAAATTTGTGAAAGATTGACT
GGTATTCTTAACTATGTTGCTCCTTTTACGCTATGTGGATACGCTGCTTTAATGCCTTTGTATCATGCTA
TTGCTTCCCGTATGGCTTTCATTTTCTCCTCCTTGTATAAATCCTGGTTGCTGTCTCTTTATGAGGAGTT
GTGGCCCGTTGTCAGGCAACGTGGCGTGGTGTGCACTGTGTTTGCTGACGCAACCCCCACTGGTTGGGGC
ATTGCCACCACCTGTCAGCTCCTTTCCGGGACTTTCGCTTTCCCCCTCCCTATTGCCACGGCGGAACTCA
TCGCCGCCTGCCTTGCCCGCTGCTGGACAGGGGCTCGGCTGTTGGGCACTGACAATTCCGTGGTGTTGTC
GGGGAAATCATCGTCCTTTCCTTGGCTGCTCGCCTATGTTGCCACCTGGATTCTGCGCGGGACGTCCTTC
TGCTACGTCCCTTCGGCCCTCAATCCAGCGGACCTTCCTTCCCGCGGCCTGCTGCCGGCTCTGCGGCCTC
TTCCGCGTCTTCGCCTTCGCCCTCAGACGAGTCGGATCTCCCTTTGGGCCGCCTCCCCGCATCGATACCG
AGCGCTGCTCGAGAGATCTACGGGTGGCATCCCTGTGACCCCTCCCCAGTGCCTCTCCTGGCCCTGGAAG
TTGCCACTCCAGTGCCCACCAGCCTTGTCCTAATAAAATTAAGTTGCATCATTTTGTCTGACTAGGTGTC
CTTCTATAATATTATGGGGTGGAGGGGGGTGGTATGGAGCAAGGGGCAAGTTGGGAAGACAACCTGTAGG
GCCTGCGGGGTCTATTGGGAACCAAGCTGGAGTGCAGTGGCACAATCTTGGCTCACTGCAATCTCCGCCT
CCTGGGTTCAAGCGATTCTCCTGCCTCAGCCTCCCGAGTTGTTGGGATTCCAGGCATGCATGACCAGGCT
CAGCTAATTTTTGTTTTTTTGGTAGAGACGGGGTTTCACCATATTGGCCAGGCTGGTCTCCAACTCCTAA
TCTCAGGTGATCTACCCACCTTGGCCTCCCAAATTGCTGGGATTACAGGCGTGAACCACTGCTCCCTTCC
CTGTCCTTCTGATTTTGTAGGTAACCACGTGCGGACCGAGCGGCCGCAGGAACCCCTAGTGATGGAGTTG
GCCACTCCCTCTCTGCGCGCTCGCTCGCTCACTGAGGCCGGGCGACCAAAGGTCGCCCGACGCCCGGGCT
TTGCCCGGGCGGCCTCAGTGAGCGAGCGAGCGCGCAGCTGCCTGCAGGGGCGCCTGATGCGGTATTTTCT
CCTTACGCATCTGTGCGGTATTTCACACCGCATA
[95 nt withheld, positions 4095-4189]
T
[46 nt withheld, positions 4191-4236]
C
[141 nt withheld, positions 4238-4378]
CCTTTGACGTTGGAGTCCACGTTCTTT
[37 nt withheld, positions 4406-4442]
ACTCTATCTCGGGCTATTCTTTTGATTTATAAGGGATTTTGCCGATTTCGGTCTATTGGTTAAAAAATGA
GCTGATTTAACAAAAATTTAACGCGAATTTTAACAAAATATTAACGTTTACAATTTTATGGTGCACTCTC
AGTACAATCTGCTCTGATGCCGCATAGTTAAGCCAGCCCCGACACCCGCCAACACCCGCTGACGCGCCCT
GACGGGCTTGTCTGCTCCCGGCATCCGCTTACAGACAAGCTGTGACCGTCTCCGGGAGCTGCATGTGTCA
GAGGTTTTCACCGTCATCACCGAAACGCGCGAGACGAAAGGGCCTCGTGATACGCCTATTTTTATAGGTT
AATGTCATGATAATAATGGTTTCTTAGACGTCAGGTGGCACTTTTCGGGGAAATGTGCGCGGAACCCCTA
TTTGTTTATTTTTCTAAATACATTCAAATATGTATCCGCTCATGAGACAATAACCCTGATAAATGCTTCA
ATAATATTGAAAAAGGAAGAGTATGAGTATTCAACATTTCCGTGTCGCCCTTATTCCCTTTTTTGCGGCA
TTTTGCCTTCCTGTTTTTGCTCACCCAGAAACGCTGGTGAAAGTAAAAGATGCTGAAGATCAGTTGGGTG
CACGAGTGGGTTACATCGAACTGGATCTCAACAGCGGTAAGATCCTTGAGAGTTTTCGCCCCGAAGAACG
TTTTCCAATGATGAGCACTTTTAAAGTTCTGCTATGTGGCGCGGTATTATCCCGTATTGACGCCGGGCAA
GAGCAACTCGGTCGCCGCATACACTATTCTCAGAATGACTTGGTTGAGTACTCACCAGTCACAGAAAAGC
ATCTTACGGATGGCATGACAGTAAGAGAATTATGCAGTGCTGCCATAACCATGAGTGATAACACTGCGGC
CAACTTACTTCTGACAACGATCGGAGGACCGAAGGAGCTAACCGCTTTTTTGCACAACATGGGGGATCAT
GTAACTCGCCTTGATCGTTGGGAACCGGAGCTGAATGAAGCCATACCAAACGACGAGCGTGACACCACGA
TGCCTGTAGCAATGGCAACAACGTTGCGCAAACTATTAACTGGCGAACTACTTACTCTAGCTTCCCGGCA
ACAATTAATAGACTGGATGGAGGCGGATAAAGTTGCAGGACCACTTCTGCGCTCGGCCCTTCCGGCTGGC
TGGTTTATTGCTGATAAATCTGGAGCCGGTGAGCGTGGGTCTCGCGGTATCATTGCAGCACTGGGGCCAG
ATGGTAAGCCCTCCCGTATCGTAGTTATCTACACGACGGGGAGTCAGGCAACTATGGATGAACGAAATAG
ACAGATCGCTGAGATAGGTGCCTCACTGATTAAGCATTGGTAACTGTCAGACCAAGTTTACTCATATATA
CTTTAGATTGATTTAAAACTTCATTTTTAATTTAAAAGGATCTAGGTGAAGATCCTTTTTGATAATCTCA
TGACCAAAATCCCTTAACGTGAGTTTTCGTTCCACTGAGCGTCAGACCCCGTAGAAAAGATCAAAGGATC
TTCTTGAGATCCTTTTTTTCTGCGCGTAATCTGCTGCTTGCAAACAAAAAAACCACCGCTACCAGCGGTG
GTTTGTTTGCCGGATCAAGAGCTACCAACTCTTTTTCCGAAGGTAACTGGCTTCAGCAGAGCGCAGATAC
CAAATACTGTTCTTCTAGTGTAGCCGTAGTTAGGCCACCACTTCAAGAACTCTGTAGCACCGCCTACATA
CCTCGCTCTGCTAATCCTGTTACCAGTGGCTGCTGCCAGTGGCGATAAGTCGTGTCTTACCGGGTTGGAC
TCAAGACGATAGTTACCGGATAAGGCGCAGCGGTCGGGCTGAACGGGGGGTTCGTGCACACAGCCCAGCT
TGGAGCGAACGACCTACACCGAACTGAGATACCTACAGCGTGAGCTATGAGAAAGCGCCACGCTTCCCGA
AGGGAGAAAGGCGGACAGGTATCCGGTAAGCGGCAGGGTCGGAACAGGAGAGCGCACGAGGGAGCTTCCA
GGGGGAAACGCCTGGTATCTTTATAGTCCTGTCGGGTTTCGCCACCTCTGACTTGAGCGTCGATTTTTGT
GATGCTCGTCAGGGGGGCGGAGCCTATGGAAAAACGCCAGCAACGCGGCCTTTTTACGGTTCCTGGCCTT
TTGCTGGCCTTTTGCTCACATGT
